Addgene plasmid #31412: TSG101
Depositing lab: Rachel Klevit. Depositing organization: University of Washington. Publication: E2-BRCA1 RING interactions dictate synthesis of mono- or specific polyubiquitin chain linkages. Christensen DE, Brzovic PS, Klevit RE. Nat Struct Mol Biol. 2007 Oct . 14(10):941-8. 10.1038/nsmb1295 PubMed 17873885.
Backbone
  Vector backbone: pACT2
  Backbone manufacturer: Clonetech
  Backbone size w/o insert (bp): 8100
  Vector type: Yeast Expression
Growth in bacteria
  Bacterial resistance: Ampicillin, 100 μg/mL
  Growth temperature: 37°C
  Growth strain: DH5alpha
  Copy number: Unknown
Gene/Insert
  Gene/Insert name: Tumor susceptibility gene 101 (alt name: VPS23)
  Species: H. sapiens (human)
  Insert size (bp): 400
  Entrez Gene: TSG101 (a.k.a. TSG10, VPS23)
  Tag / fusion protein: HA (N terminal on backbone)
  Cloning method: Restriction Enzyme
  Sequencing primers: 5′ GAL4 AD
Terms and licenses: Academic/Nonprofit Terms; Industry Terms: Not Available to Industry
How to cite: TSG101 was a gift from Rachel Klevit (Addgene plasmid # 31412 ; http://n2t.net/addgene:31412 ; RRID:Addgene_31412)
