[The description below was written by a language model from this plasmid's Addgene catalogue record.]
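Description:
TSG101 is a yeast expression plasmid built on the pACT2 backbone (about 8.1 kb without insert), a commercial yeast two-hybrid "prey" vector. It carries a human TSG101 (tumor susceptibility gene 101, also known as VPS23) insert recorded as roughly 400 bp. That is much shorter than a full-length TSG101 coding sequence, so the insert probably represents only a portion of the protein, although the record does not say which region or domain is included. In bacteria the plasmid is selected with ampicillin. The record does not list the yeast marker, yeast origin or promoter; pACT2 is generally known as a LEU2-selectable, 2μ-based shuttle vector that drives its fusion from an ADH1 promoter, but these features are not confirmed here, and no feature table was provided.

The insert was introduced by restriction cloning and carries an N-terminal HA epitope tag supplied by the backbone. The listed sequencing primer, GAL4 AD, fits the pACT2 design, in which the cloned fragment is expressed in frame downstream of the GAL4 transcriptional activation domain and the HA tag. In a two-hybrid assay, such a fusion activates reporter genes only when it binds a partner protein fused to the GAL4 DNA-binding domain, while the HA tag allows expression to be checked by immunodetection. The associated publication concerns interactions between E2 ubiquitin-conjugating enzymes and the BRCA1 RING domain. This suggests the construct was used to test TSG101, which contains an E2-like ubiquitin-conjugating enzyme variant domain, in that kind of interaction screen. The record does not state the specific purpose.
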