>Addgene plasmid #31412 | TSG101 | addgene partial sequence | sequence record 37216 | Gal4-AD 5'-AATACCACTACAATGGAT-3'
GAGATCTCTATGGCTTACCCATACGATGTTCCAGATTACGCTAGCTTGGGTGGTCATATGGCCATGGAGG
CCGGATCTACAAGTTTGTACAAAAAAGCAGGCTCCGCGGCCGCCCCCTTCACCATGGCGGTGTCGGAGAG
CCAGCTCAAGAAAATGGTGTCCAAGTACAAATACAGAGACCTAACTGTACGTGAAACTGTCAATGTTATT
ACTCTATACAAAGATCTCAAACCTGTTTTGGATTCATATGTTTTTAACGATGGCAGTTCCAGGGAACTAA
TGAACCTCACTGGAACAATCCCTGTGCCTTATAGAGGTAATACATACAATATTCCAATATGCCTATGGCT
ACTGGACACATACCCATATAATCCCCCTATCTGTTTTGTTAAGCCTACTAGTTCAATGACTATTAAAACA
GGAAAGCATGTTGATGCAAATGGGAAGATATATCTTCCTTATCTACATGAATGGAAACACCCACAGTCAG
ACTTGTTGGGGCTTATTCAGGTCATGATTGTGGTATTTGGAGATGAACCTCCAGTCTTCTCTCGTCCTAT
TTCGGCATCCTATCCGCCATACCAGGCAACGGGGCCACCAAATACTTCCTACATGCCAGGCATGCCAGGT
GGAATCTCTCCATACCCATCCGGATACCCTCCCAATCCCAGTGG
